Addgene plasmid #90731: KNTC1 A4.3 gRNA
Purpose: 3rd generation lentiviral gRNA plasmid targeting human KNTC1
Depositing lab: Iain Cheeseman. Depositing organization: Whitehead Institute for Biomedical Research. Publication: Large-Scale Analysis of CRISPR/Cas9 Cell-Cycle Knockouts Reveals the Diversity of p53-Dependent Responses to Cell-Cycle Defects. McKinley KL, Cheeseman IM. Dev Cell. 2017 Feb 27;40(4):405-420.e2. doi: 10.1016/j.devcel.2017.01.012. Epub 2017 Feb 16. PubMed 28216383.
Backbone
  Vector backbone: pLenti-sgRNA
  Backbone manufacturer: Eric Lander & David Sabatini labs (Addgene plasmid #71409)
  Backbone size w/o insert (bp): 9151
  Vector type: Lentiviral, CRISPR
  Selectable markers: Puromycin
Growth in bacteria
  Bacterial resistance: Ampicillin, 100 μg/mL
  Growth temperature: 37°C
  Growth strain: NEB Stable
  Copy number: Unknown
Gene/Insert
  Gene/Insert name: KNTC1 (Guide Designation A4.3) (alt name: pKMKO series)
  gRNA/shRNA sequence: CACCgAGGCATGCAGCTTAAGTGAT
  Species: H. sapiens (human)
  Promoter: U6
  Cloning method: Restriction Enzyme; 5′ cloning site BsmBI (destroyed during cloning); 3′ cloning site BsmBI (destroyed during cloning)
  Sequencing primers: 5′ hU6-F (5'-GAGGGCCTATTTCCCATGATT-3'); 3′ EF1a-R (5'-CACGGCGACTACTGCACTTA-3')
Terms and licenses: Academic/Nonprofit Terms; Industry Terms: Not Available to Industry
Depositor comments: Please note that gRNA target sequence listed is not strictly the 20nt spacer sequence, but also contains the 5' BsmBI overhang. For more information about knockout human cell lines generated using this plasmid, please see http://cellcycleknockouts.wi.mit.edu/ .
How to cite: KNTC1 A4.3 gRNA was a gift from Iain Cheeseman (Addgene plasmid # 90731 ; http://n2t.net/addgene:90731 ; RRID:Addgene_90731)
