[The description below was written by a language model from this plasmid's Addgene catalogue record and pLannotate feature annotations shown in this document.]
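Description:
KNTC1 A4.3 gRNA is a third-generation lentiviral CRISPR guide plasmid built on the pLenti-sgRNA backbone. It carries a single guide RNA directed against the human KNTC1 gene. It is propagated in E. coli from a high-copy ColE1/pUC-type origin under ampicillin selection (AmpR/β-lactamase), and it also contains an f1 origin and an SV40 origin. The catalogue lists the empty backbone as 9,151 bp, whereas the sequenced construct is 7,302 nt. This would be consistent with a filler fragment being removed when the guide was inserted, but the record does not say so.

The transfer cassette begins with an RSV promoter fused to a truncated HIV-1 5' LTR, which makes genomic RNA production Tat-independent. This is followed by the Ψ packaging signal with a gag fragment, the Rev response element and a cPPT/CTS, and the cassette ends in a self-inactivating ΔU3 3' LTR. Within it, the human U6 RNA polymerase III promoter drives the KNTC1 spacer fused to the S. pyogenes guide scaffold, which is annotated as a tracrRNA fragment. The spacer was cloned as an oligonucleotide duplex into BsmBI sites that were destroyed during cloning, and the depositor notes that the listed guide sequence includes the 5' BsmBI overhang. Downstream, an EF-1α core promoter expresses puromycin N-acetyltransferase for selecting transduced mammalian cells, and a WPRE enhances transcript expression.

No Cas9 is encoded, so the nuclease must be supplied separately in the target cells. The plasmid belongs to a guide series used in a large-scale analysis of cell-cycle gene knockouts in human cell lines.
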