Features (pLannotate 1.2.2; 28 found; start..end, strand, type, name):
      1..35      +  rep_origin     RSF ori (fragment): Plasmids containing the RSF 1030 origin of replication can be propagated in E. coli cells that contain additional plasmids with compatible origins.
     37..129     +  CDS            lacI (fragment): lac repressor; lacI; The lac repressor binds to the lac operator to inhibit transcription in E. coli. This inhibition can be relieved by adding lactose or isopropyl-β-D-thiogalactopyranoside (IPTG).
    142..163     +  protein_bind   CAP binding site: CAP binding activates transcription in the presence of cAMP. E. coli catabolite activator protein
    178..208     +  promoter       lac promoter: promoter for the E. coli lac operon
    216..232     +  protein_bind   lac operator: The lac repressor binds to the lac operator to inhibit transcription in E. coli. This inhibition can be relieved by adding lactose or isopropyl-β-D-thiogalactopyranoside (IPTG). lac repressor encoded by lacI
    277..295     +  promoter       T3 promoter: promoter for bacteriophage T3 RNA polymerase
    323..549     +  promoter       RSV promoter: Rous sarcoma virus enhancer/promoter
    550..730     +  LTR            5' LTR (truncated): truncated 5' long terminal repeat (LTR) from HIV-1
    777..902     +  misc_feature   HIV-1 Ψ: packaging signal of human immunodeficiency virus type 1
    886..1249    +  CDS            HIV-1 gag (fragment): gag protein from human immunodeficiency virus 1; gag
   1395..1628    +  misc_feature   RRE: The Rev response element (RRE) of HIV-1 allows for Rev-dependent mRNA export from the nucleus to the cytoplasm.
   2005..2031    +  CDS            Rev (fragment): human immunodeficiency virus 1 (HIV-1) Rev protein; rev; enhances nuclear export of unspliced and incompletely spliced viral mRNAs
   2035..2275    +  promoter       U6 promoter: RNA polymerase III promoter for human U6 snRNA
   2323..2390    +  misc_RNA       tracrRNA (fragment): trans-activating CRISPR RNA for the Streptococcus pyogenes CRISPR/Cas9 system
   2439..2556    +  misc_feature   cPPT/CTS: central polypurine tract and central termination sequence of HIV-1
   2625..2836    +  promoter       EF-1α core promoter: core promoter for human elongation factor EF-1α
   2862..3461    +  CDS            PuroR (fragment): puromycin N-acetyltransferase; pac from Streptomyces; confers resistance to puromycin
   3477..4065    +  misc_feature   WPRE: woodchuck hepatitis virus posttranscriptional regulatory element
   4116..4135    +  misc_feature   cPPT/CTS (fragment): central polypurine tract and central termination sequence of HIV-1
   4137..4370    +  LTR            3' LTR (ΔU3): self-inactivating 3' long terminal repeat (LTR) from HIV-1
   4448..4569    +  polyA_signal   SV40 poly(A) signal: SV40 polyadenylation signal
   4609..4744    +  rep_origin     SV40 ori: SV40 origin of replication
   4765..4783    -  promoter       T7 promoter: promoter for bacteriophage T7 RNA polymerase
   4791..4946    +  CDS            lacZα (fragment): LacZα fragment of β-galactosidase; lacZ fragment
   4951..5379    +  rep_origin     f1 ori (sequence partly withheld): f1 bacteriophage origin of replication; arrow indicates direction of (+) strand synthesis
   5432..5536    +  promoter       AmpR promoter: bla
   5537..6397    +  CDS            AmpR: β-lactamase; bla; confers resistance to ampicillin, carbenicillin, and related antibiotics
   6568..7156    +  rep_origin     ori: high-copy-number ColE1/pMB1/pBR322/pUC origin of replication
>Addgene plasmid #90731 | KNTC1 A4.3 gRNA | addgene full sequence | sequence record 183232 | Addgene NGS Result
CGAGCGCAGCGAGTCAGTGAGCGAGGAAGCGGAAGAGCGCCCAATACGCAAACCGCCTCTCCCCGCGCGT
TGGCCGATTCATTAATGCAGCTGGCACGACAGGTTTCCCGACTGGAAAGCGGGCAGTGAGCGCAACGCAA
TTAATGTGAGTTAGCTCACTCATTAGGCACCCCAGGCTTTACACTTTATGCTTCCGGCTCGTATGTTGTG
TGGAATTGTGAGCGGATAACAATTTCACACAGGAAACAGCTATGACCATGATTACGCCAAGCGCGCAATT
AACCCTCACTAAAGGGAACAAAAGCTGGAGCTGCAAGCTTAATGTAGTCTTATGCAATACTCTTGTAGTC
TTGCAACATGGTAACGATGAGTTAGCAACATGCCTTACAAGGAGAGAAAAAGCACCGTGCATGCCGATTG
GTGGAAGTAAGGTGGTACGATCGTGCCTTATTAGGAAGGCAACAGACGGGTCTGACATGGATTGGACGAA
CCACTGAATTGCCGCATTGCAGAGATATTGTATTTAAGTGCCTAGCTCGATACATAAACGGGTCTCTCTG
GTTAGACCAGATCTGAGCCTGGGAGCTCTCTGGCTAACTAGGGAACCCACTGCTTAAGCCTCAATAAAGC
TTGCCTTGAGTGCTTCAAGTAGTGTGTGCCCGTCTGTTGTGTGACTCTGGTAACTAGAGATCCCTCAGAC
CCTTTTAGTCAGTGTGGAAAATCTCTAGCAGTGGCGCCCGAACAGGGACTTGAAAGCGAAAGGGAAACCA
GAGGAGCTCTCTCGACGCAGGACTCGGCTTGCTGAAGCGCGCACGGCAAGAGGCGAGGGGCGGCGACTGG
TGAGTACGCCAAAAATTTTGACTAGCGGAGGCTAGAAGGAGAGAGATGGGTGCGAGAGCGTCAGTATTAA
GCGGGGGAGAATTAGATCGCGATGGGAAAAAATTCGGTTAAGGCCAGGGGGAAAGAAAAAATATAAATTA
AAACATATAGTATGGGCAAGCAGGGAGCTAGAACGATTCGCAGTTAATCCTGGCCTGTTAGAAACATCAG
AAGGCTGTAGACAAATACTGGGACAGCTACAACCATCCCTTCAGACAGGATCAGAAGAACTTAGATCATT
ATATAATACAGTAGCAACCCTCTATTGTGTGCATCAAAGGATAGAGATAAAAGACACCAAGGAAGCTTTA
GACAAGATAGAGGAAGAGCAAAACAAAAGTAAGACCACCGCACAGCAAGCGGCCGCTGATCTTCAGACCT
GGAGGAGGAGATATGAGGGACAATTGGAGAAGTGAATTATATAAATATAAAGTAGTAAAAATTGAACCAT
TAGGAGTAGCACCCACCAAGGCAAAGAGAAGAGTGGTGCAGAGAGAAAAAAGAGCAGTGGGAATAGGAGC
TTTGTTCCTTGGGTTCTTGGGAGCAGCAGGAAGCACTATGGGCGCAGCGTCAATGACGCTGACGGTACAG
GCCAGACAATTATTGTCTGGTATAGTGCAGCAGCAGAACAATTTGCTGAGGGCTATTGAGGCGCAACAGC
ATCTGTTGCAACTCACAGTCTGGGGCATCAAGCAGCTCCAGGCAAGAATCCTGGCTGTGGAAAGATACCT
AAAGGATCAACAGCTCCTGGGGATTTGGGGTTGCTCTGGAAAACTCATTTGCACCACTGCTGTGCCTTGG
AATGCTAGTTGGAGTAATAAATCTCTGGAACAGATTTGGAATCACACGACCTGGATGGAGTGGGACAGAG
AAATTAACAATTACACAAGCTTAATACACTCCTTAATTGAAGAATCGCAAAACCAGCAAGAAAAGAATGA
ACAAGAATTATTGGAATTAGATAAATGGGCAAGTTTGTGGAATTGGTTTAACATAACAAATTGGCTGTGG
TATATAAAATTATTCATAATGATAGTAGGAGGCTTGGTAGGTTTAAGAATAGTTTTTGCTGTACTTTCTA
TAGTGAATAGAGTTAGGCAGGGATATTCACCATTATCGTTTCAGACCCACCTCCCAACCCCGAGGGGACC
CAGAGAGGGCCTATTTCCCATGATTCCTTCATATTTGCATATACGATACAAGGCTGTTAGAGAGATAATT
AGAATTAATTTGACTGTAAACACAAAGATATTAGTACAAAATACGTGACGTAGAAAGTAATAATTTCTTG
GGTAGTTTGCAGTTTTAAAATTATGTTTTAAAATGGACTATCATATGCTTACCGTAACTTGAAAGTATTT
CGATTTCTTGGCTTTATATATCTTGTGGAAAGGACGAAACACCGAGGCATGCAGCTTAAGTGATGTTTAA
GAGCTATGCTGGAAACAGCATAGCAAGTTTAAATAAGGCTAGTCCGTTATCAACTTGAAAAAGTGGCACC
GAGTCGGTGCTTTTTTTGAATTCTAGATCTTGAGACAAATGGCAGTATTCATCCACAATTTTAAAAGAAA
AGGGGGGATTGGGGGGTACAGTGCAGGGGAAAGAATAGTAGACATAATAGCAACAGACATACAAACTAAA
GAATTACAAAAACAAATTACAAAAATTCAAAATTTTCGGGTTTATTACAGGGACAGCAGAGATCCACTTT
GGCGCCGGCTCGAGTGGCTCCGGTGCCCGTCAGTGGGCAGAGCGCACATCGCCCACAGTCCCCGAGAAGT
TGGGGGGAGGGGTCGGCAATTGAACCGGTGCCTAGAGAAGGTGGCGCGGGGTAAACTGGGAAAGTGATGT
CGTGTACTGGCTCCGCCTTTTTCCCGAGGGTGGGGGAGAACCGTATATAAGTGCAGTAGTCGCCGTGAAC
GTTCTTTTTCGCAACGGGTTTGCCGCCAGAACACAGGTGTCGTGACGCGGGATCCGCCACCATGACCGAG
TACAAGCCCACGGTGCGCCTCGCCACCCGCGACGACGTCCCCAGGGCCGTACGCACCCTCGCCGCCGCGT
TCGCCGACTACCCCGCCACGCGCCACACCGTCGATCCGGACCGCCACATCGAGCGGGTCACCGAGCTGCA
AGAACTCTTCCTCACGCGCGTCGGGCTCGACATCGGCAAGGTGTGGGTCGCGGACGACGGCGCCGCGGTG
GCGGTCTGGACCACGCCGGAGAGCGTCGAAGCGGGGGCGGTGTTCGCCGAGATCGGCCCGCGCATGGCCG
AGTTGAGCGGTTCCCGGCTGGCCGCGCAGCAACAGATGGAAGGCCTCCTGGCGCCGCACCGGCCCAAGGA
GCCCGCGTGGTTCCTGGCCACCGTCGGAGTCTCGCCCGACCACCAGGGCAAGGGTCTGGGCAGCGCCGTC
GTGCTCCCCGGAGTGGAGGCGGCCGAGCGCGCCGGGGTGCCCGCCTTCCTGGAGACCTCCGCGCCCCGCA
ACCTCCCCTTCTACGAGCGGCTCGGCTTCACCGTCACCGCCGACGTCGAGGTGCCCGAAGGACCGCGCAC
CTGGTGCATGACCCGCAAGCCCGGTGCCTGAACGCGTTAAGTCGACAATCAACCTCTGGATTACAAAATT
TGTGAAAGATTGACTGGTATTCTTAACTATGTTGCTCCTTTTACGCTATGTGGATACGCTGCTTTAATGC
CTTTGTATCATGCTATTGCTTCCCGTATGGCTTTCATTTTCTCCTCCTTGTATAAATCCTGGTTGCTGTC
TCTTTATGAGGAGTTGTGGCCCGTTGTCAGGCAACGTGGCGTGGTGTGCACTGTGTTTGCTGACGCAACC
CCCACTGGTTGGGGCATTGCCACCACCTGTCAGCTCCTTTCCGGGACTTTCGCTTTCCCCCTCCCTATTG
CCACGGCGGAACTCATCGCCGCCTGCCTTGCCCGCTGCTGGACAGGGGCTCGGCTGTTGGGCACTGACAA
TTCCGTGGTGTTGTCGGGGAAATCATCGTCCTTTCCTTGGCTGCTCGCCTGTGTTGCCACCTGGATTCTG
CGCGGGACGTCCTTCTGCTACGTCCCTTCGGCCCTCAATCCAGCGGACCTTCCTTCCCGCGGCCTGCTGC
CGGCTCTGCGGCCTCTTCCGCGTCTTCGCCTTCGCCCTCAGACGAGTCGGATCTCCCTTTGGGCCGCCTC
CCCGCGTCGACTTTAAGACCAATGACTTACAAGGCAGCTGTAGATCTTAGCCACTTTTTAAAAGAAAAGG
GGGGACTGGAAGGGCTAATTCACTCCCAACGAAGACAAGATCTGCTTTTTGCTTGTACTGGGTCTCTCTG
GTTAGACCAGATCTGAGCCTGGGAGCTCTCTGGCTAACTAGGGAACCCACTGCTTAAGCCTCAATAAAGC
TTGCCTTGAGTGCTTCAAGTAGTGTGTGCCCGTCTGTTGTGTGACTCTGGTAACTAGAGATCCCTCAGAC
CCTTTTAGTCAGTGTGGAAAATCTCTAGCAGTACGTATAGTAGTTCATGTCATCTTATTATTCAGTATTT
ATAACTTGCAAAGAAATGAATATCAGAGAGTGAGAGGAACTTGTTTATTGCAGCTTATAATGGTTACAAA
TAAAGCAATAGCATCACAAATTTCACAAATAAAGCATTTTTTTCACTGCATTCTAGTTGTGGTTTGTCCA
AACTCATCAATGTATCTTATCATGTCTGGCTCTAGCTATCCCGCCCCTAACTCCGCCCATCCCGCCCCTA
ACTCCGCCCAGTTCCGCCCATTCTCCGCCCCATGGCTGACTAATTTTTTTTATTTATGCAGAGGCCGAGG
CCGCCTCGGCCTCTGAGCTATTCCAGAAGTAGTGAGGAGGCTTTTTTGGAGGCCTAGGGACGTACCCAAT
TCGCCCTATAGTGAGTCGTATTACGCGCGCTCACTGGCCGTCGTTTTACAACGTCGTGACTGGGAAAACC
CTGGCGTTACCCAACTTAATCGCCTTGCAGCACATCCCCCTTTCGCCAGCTGGCGTAATAGCGAAGAGGC
CCGCACCGATCGCCCTTCCCAACAGTTGCGCAGCCTGAATGGCGAATGGG
[124 nt withheld, positions 4951-5074]
C
[91 nt withheld, positions 5076-5166]
A
[49 nt withheld, positions 5168-5216]
CCTTTGACGTTGGAGTCCACGTTCTTT
[37 nt withheld, positions 5244-5280]
ACCCTATCTCGGTCTATTCTTTTGATTTATAAGGGATTTTGCCGATTTCGGCCTATTGGTTAAAAAATGA
GCTGATTTAACAAAAATTTAACGCGAATTTTAACAAAATATTAACGCTTACAATTTAGGTGGCACTTTTC
GGGGAAATGTGCGCGGAACCCCTATTTGTTTATTTTTCTAAATACATTCAAATATGTATCCGCTCATGAG
ACAATAACCCTGATAAATGCTTCAATAATATTGAAAAAGGAAGAGTATGAGTATTCAACATTTCCGTGTC
GCCCTTATTCCCTTTTTTGCGGCATTTTGCCTTCCTGTTTTTGCTCACCCAGAAACGCTGGTGAAAGTAA
AAGATGCTGAAGATCAGTTGGGTGCACGAGTGGGTTACATCGAACTGGATCTCAACAGCGGTAAGATCCT
TGAGAGTTTTCGCCCCGAAGAACGTTTTCCAATGATGAGCACTTTTAAAGTTCTGCTATGTGGCGCGGTA
TTATCCCGTATTGACGCCGGGCAAGAGCAACTCGGTCGCCGCATACACTATTCTCAGAATGACTTGGTTG
AGTACTCACCAGTCACAGAAAAGCATCTTACGGATGGCATGACAGTAAGAGAATTATGCAGTGCTGCCAT
AACCATGAGTGATAACACTGCGGCCAACTTACTTCTGACAACGATCGGAGGACCGAAGGAGCTAACCGCT
TTTTTGCACAACATGGGGGATCATGTAACTCGCCTTGATCGTTGGGAACCGGAGCTGAATGAAGCCATAC
CAAACGACGAGCGTGACACCACGATGCCTGTAGCAATGGCAACAACGTTGCGCAAACTATTAACTGGCGA
ACTACTTACTCTAGCTTCCCGGCAACAATTAATAGACTGGATGGAGGCGGATAAAGTTGCAGGACCACTT
CTGCGCTCGGCCCTTCCGGCTGGCTGGTTTATTGCTGATAAATCTGGAGCCGGTGAGCGTGGGTCTCGCG
GTATCATTGCAGCACTGGGGCCAGATGGTAAGCCCTCCCGTATCGTAGTTATCTACACGACGGGGAGTCA
GGCAACTATGGATGAACGAAATAGACAGATCGCTGAGATAGGTGCCTCACTGATTAAGCATTGGTAACTG
TCAGACCAAGTTTACTCATATATACTTTAGATTGATTTAAAACTTCATTTTTAATTTAAAAGGATCTAGG
TGAAGATCCTTTTTGATAATCTCATGACCAAAATCCCTTAACGTGAGTTTTCGTTCCACTGAGCGTCAGA
CCCCGTAGAAAAGATCAAAGGATCTTCTTGAGATCCTTTTTTTCTGCGCGTAATCTGCTGCTTGCAAACA
AAAAAACCACCGCTACCAGCGGTGGTTTGTTTGCCGGATCAAGAGCTACCAACTCTTTTTCCGAAGGTAA
CTGGCTTCAGCAGAGCGCAGATACCAAATACTGTTCTTCTAGTGTAGCCGTAGTTAGGCCACCACTTCAA
GAACTCTGTAGCACCGCCTACATACCTCGCTCTGCTAATCCTGTTACCAGTGGCTGCTGCCAGTGGCGAT
AAGTCGTGTCTTACCGGGTTGGACTCAAGACGATAGTTACCGGATAAGGCGCAGCGGTCGGGCTGAACGG
GGGGTTCGTGCACACAGCCCAGCTTGGAGCGAACGACCTACACCGAACTGAGATACCTACAGCGTGAGCT
ATGAGAAAGCGCCACGCTTCCCGAAGGGAGAAAGGCGGACAGGTATCCGGTAAGCGGCAGGGTCGGAACA
GGAGAGCGCACGAGGGAGCTTCCAGGGGGAAACGCCTGGTATCTTTATAGTCCTGTCGGGTTTCGCCACC
TCTGACTTGAGCGTCGATTTTTGTGATGCTCGTCAGGGGGGCGGAGCCTATGGAAAAACGCCAGCAACGC
GGCCTTTTTACGGTTCCTGGCCTTTTGCTGGCCTTTTGCTCACATGTTCTTTCCTGCGTTATCCCCTGAT
TCTGTGGATAACCGTATTACCGCCTTTGAGTGAGCTGATACCGCTCGCCGCAGCCGAACGAC
